>Addgene plasmid #105440 | tol2-lyzC-miR-152-dendra2 | addgene full sequence | sequence record 204472 | Addgene NGS Result
AGCCAACTGCTGTTACTCTCGCCCAGAAATCTGCGCCAACATGGACACACCCAGTGGAGCAAGCCATCTG
ATTTTCATGGTCAGATTGTAAAGAAGCAATTACTCTTGGACAGTTTAAGCAGAAAAGCCACCAAGTCAAG
TCACTGGTCATATGATGAACTCGAAGATCTAATAAAAGTTAATTTAAGCGTTCATTACAATAAATTCAAG
TGAATCTGTTTTAAGCTAGCCTTTAACGTTTTTAAATTCCTTCAAACAAATTAGTTCCTCTTTGCAGTTC
CTCATTTCTCGGTGAGCTGGTGCTTTAATCCCTTTACTTTTTCTTCCTCTAGGGAGTGATGGTTGGCATG
GGACGAATTAATTCCTGCAGCCCGGGGGTACCGGTCGCCACCATGAACACCCCGGGAATTAACCTGATCA
AGGAGGACATGCGCGTGAAGGTGCACATGGAGGGCAACGTGAACGGCCACGCCTTCGTGATCGAGGGCGA
GGGCAAGGGCAAGCCCTACGAGGGCACCCAGACCGCCAACCTGACCGTGAAGGAGGGCGCCCCCCTGCCC
TTCAGCTACGACATCCTGACCACCGCCGTGCACTACGGCAACCGGGTGTTCACCAAGTACCCCGAGGACA
TCCCCGACTACTTCAAGCAGAGCTTCCCCGAGGGCTACAGCTGGGAGCGCACCATGACCTTCGAGGACAA
GGGCATCTGCACCATCCGCAGCGACATCAGCCTGGAGGGCGACTGCTTCTTCCAGAACGTGCGCTTCAAG
GGCACCAACTTCCCCCCCAACGGCCCCGTGATGCAGAAGAAAACCCTGAAGTGGGAGCCCAGCACCGAGA
AGCTGCACGTGCGCGACGGCCTGCTGGTGGGCAACATCAACATGGCCCTGCTGCTGGAGGGCGGCGGCCA
CTACCTGTGCGACTTCAAGACCACCTACAAGGCCAAGAAGGTGGTGCAGCTGCCCGACGCCCACTTCGTG
GACCACCGCATCGAGATCCTGGGCAACGACAGCGACTACAACAAGGTGAAGCTGTACGAGCACGCCGTGG
CCCGCTACAGCCCCCTGCCCAGCCAGGTGTGGTAATCTAGATCATAATCAGCCATACCACATTTGTAGAG
GTTTTACTTGCTTTAAAAAACCTCCCACACCTCCCCCTGAACCTGAAACATAAAATGAATGCAATTGTTG
TTGTTAACTTGTTTATTGCAGCTTATAATGGTTACAAATAAAGCAATAGCATCACAAATTTCACAAATAA
AGCATTTTTTTCACTGCATTCTAGTTGTGGTTTGTCCAAACTCATCAATGTATCTTAAGGCGTAAATTGT
AAGCGTTAATATTTTGTTAAAATTCGCGTTAAATTTTTGTTAAATCAGCTCATTTTTTAACCAATAGGCC
GAAATCGGCGGATCCTGCGGCCGCAAGGGAAAATAGAATGAAGTGATCTCCAAAAAATAAGTACTTTTTG
ACTGTAAATAAAATTGTAAGGAGTAAAAAGTACTTTTTTTTCTAAAAAAATGTAATTAAGTAAAAGTAAA
AGTATTGATTTTTAATTGTACTCAAGTAAAGTAAAAATCCCCAAAAATAATACTTAAGTACAGTAATCAA
GTAAAATTACTCAAGTACTTTACACCTCTGGTTCTTGACCCCCTACCTTCAGCAAGCCCAGCAGATCCAC
TAGATCTTTTGTTCCCTTTAGTGAGGGTTAATTGCGCGCTTGGCGTAATCATGGTCATAGCTGTTTCCTG
TGTGAAATTGTTATCCGCTCACAATTCCACACAACATACGAGCCGGAAGCATAAAGTGTAAAGCCTGGGG
TGCCTAATGAGTGAGCTAACTCACATTAATTGCGTTGCGCTCACTGCCCGCTTTCCAGTCGGGAAACCTG
TCGTGCCAGCTGCATTAATGAATCGGCCAACGCGCGGGGAGAGGCGGTTTGCGTATTGGGCGCTCTTCCG
CTTCCTCGCTCACTGACTCGCTGCGCTCGGTCGTTCGGCTGCGGCGAGCGGTATCAGCTCACTCAAAGGC
GGTAATACGGTTATCCACAGAATCAGGGGATAACGCAGGAAAGAACATGTGAGCAAAAGGCCAGCAAAAG
GCCAGGAACCGTAAAAAGGCCGCGTTGCTGGCGTTTTTCCATAGGCTCCGCCCCCCTGACGAGCATCACA
AAAATCGACGCTCAAGTCAGAGGTGGCGAAACCCGACAGGACTATAAAGATACCAGGCGTTTCCCCCTGG
AAGCTCCCTCGTGCGCTCTCCTGTTCCGACCCTGCCGCTTACCGGATACCTGTCCGCCTTTCTCCCTTCG
GGAAGCGTGGCGCTTTCTCATAGCTCACGCTGTAGGTATCTCAGTTCGGTGTAGGTCGTTCGCTCCAAGC
TGGGCTGTGTGCACGAACCCCCCGTTCAGCCCGACCGCTGCGCCTTATCCGGTAACTATCGTCTTGAGTC
CAACCCGGTAAGACACGACTTATCGCCACTGGCAGCAGCCACTGGTAACAGGATTAGCAGAGCGAGGTAT
GTAGGCGGTGCTACAGAGTTCTTGAAGTGGTGGCCTAACTACGGCTACACTAGAAGAACAGTATTTGGTA
TCTGCGCTCTGCTGAAGCCAGTTACCTTCGGAAAAAGAGTTGGTAGCTCTTGATCCGGCAAACAAACCAC
CGCTGGTAGCGGTGGTTTTTTTGTTTGCAAGCAGCAGATTACGCGCAGAAAAAAAGGATCTCAAGAAGAT
CCTTTGATCTTTTCTACGGGGTCTGACGCTCAGTGGAACGAAAACTCACGTTAAGGGATTTTGGTCATGA
GATTATCAAAAAGGATCTTCACCTAGATCCTTTTAAATTAAAAATGAAGTTTTAAATCAATCTAAAGTAT
ATATGAGTAAACTTGGTCTGACAGTTACCAATGCTTAATCAGTGAGGCACCTATCTCAGCGATCTGTCTA
TTTCGTTCATCCATAGTTGCCTGACTCCCCGTCGTGTAGATAACTACGATACGGGAGGGCTTACCATCTG
GCCCCAGTGCTGCAATGATACCGCGAGACCCACGCTCACCGGCTCCAGATTTATCAGCAATAAACCAGCC
AGCCGGAAGGGCCGAGCGCAGAAGTGGTCCTGCAACTTTATCCGCCTCCATCCAGTCTATTAATTGTTGC
CGGGAAGCTAGAGTAAGTAGTTCGCCAGTTAATAGTTTGCGCAACGTTGTTGCCATTGCTACAGGCATCG
TGGTGTCACGCTCGTCGTTTGGTATGGCTTCATTCAGCTCCGGTTCCCAACGATCAAGGCGAGTTACATG
ATCCCCCATGTTGTGCAAAAAAGCGGTTAGCTCCTTCGGTCCTCCGATCGTTGTCAGAAGTAAGTTGGCC
GCAGTGTTATCACTCATGGTTATGGCAGCACTGCATAATTCTCTTACTGTCATGCCATCCGTAAGATGCT
TTTCTGTGACTGGTGAGTACTCAACCAAGTCATTCTGAGAATAGTGTATGCGGCGACCGAGTTGCTCTTG
CCCGGCGTCAATACGGGATAATACCGCGCCACATAGCAGAACTTTAAAAGTGCTCATCATTGGAAAACGT
TCTTCGGGGCGAAAACTCTCAAGGATCTTACCGCTGTTGAGATCCAGTTCGATGTAACCCACTCGTGCAC
CCAACTGATCTTCAGCATCTTTTACTTTCACCAGCGTTTCTGGGTGAGCAAAAACAGGAAGGCAAAATGC
CGCAAAAAAGGGAATAAGGGCGACACGGAAATGTTGAATACTCATACTCTTCCTTTTTCAATATTATTGA
AGCATTTATCAGGGTTATTGTCTCATGAGCGGATACATATTTGAATGTATTTAGAAAAATAAACAAATAG
GGGTTCCGCGCACATTTCCCCGAAAAGTGCCACCTAAATTGTAAGCGTTAATATTTTGTTAAAATTCGCG
TTAAATTTTTGTTAAATCAGCTCATTTTTTAACCAATAGGCCGAAATCGGCAAAATCCCTTATAAATCAA
AAGAATAGACCGAGATAGGGT
[37 nt withheld, positions 4012-4048]
AAAGAACGTGGACTCCAACGTCAAAGG
[49 nt withheld, positions 4076-4124]
T
[91 nt withheld, positions 4126-4216]
CACAATGACGGCTACTACATGGTGCCATTCCTTCCTCTTTATAGGAATGGAGACTACCTCCTGTCCAACA
ATGCTCTTGGATACGAGTACGCCTACCTGTTGGACCCAGGTCATTGCACAACACCAGAAATGCCCTCTGA
TCTGCAAAAGACGTGAATATCTGTTCAGACACCCATATCCACTCTGTTCCACACAGGTCAGAGGTTTGTC
CAGGAGTTCTTGACAGAGGTGTAAAAAGTACTCAAAAATTTTACTCAAGTGAAAGTACAAGTACTTAGGG
AAAATTTTACTCAATTAAAAGTAAAAGTATCTGGCTAGAATCTTACTTGAGTAAAAGTAAAAAAGTACTC
CATTAAAATTGTACTTGAGTATTAAGGAAGTAAAAGGCTAGCAAGATCTGCTCGAGATACATTTGATTAG
AAGAGTTTGACTTGGGTTGATTATAGCAAATAGTGGAACACAAACAGATTTTGAAATATTCTTGCAAATT
TATTTATTAAATCCATTCAAATATTGTCATTTTTTGTACTGTGTAATTTATATTGATTTGCTCATACAAT
ATTTACATTTCGCTTAAACAATACACTATTATTTATATTTAAAAATAGCTATATATAAATCAAATGTATA
GCTCTTTTTTACACAATTAATCAAAGCTAAAATATTTGTCACACAAATACAGTAAGCCACTTCACAATGA
TATCTTCAAAATCTGTGCTTGACTGAATCATTTCATTTATTGTTTTGTAATTCACATTATACCTTACGTT
CTCCAGGCACAGTTTGAATTGTTGATAAATGAAGATAATACATCTGATTTAATTAGTCTCCTTTGTTTAT
AATAACTTTAATCTAATTTGATAGTAATAATTCCAGCAATACATCCATTACAATAAAAATCGCTTTTTTA
TTTTGCACATTAGTTTGCCGGTATTTGTTTAAAGTTTCACCATACTTTTAAATCATGTGCTATTTGAAAA
GGGCTGTTATGACTGGAATTAAATGTTTTTTTTTATATCAGTGTTTTAGATTGAAGTACAATATTTATAG
GTAAAATTCACCAGCATATGCTTAAAGATAGCCATGCTCCAGGTCCTTGTGTCCTTCTAAGGTCTGTTTG
TGGTTTAAGCTGTTTGTTGACACACGCTTGTCATCTCCATTTTTCTGTGAAGTTATTGTCAGTTTATTGC
ACACTGGGTTGCATTAAGCTGCAGTTTTTTCACAACAGTTTTCCACATTGTAACAGTCAGTCTCCAAATT
ATTCCATCAGTCCTCAAATTTAGTCATTTGAGGCCATGAAAACACTTAAAACTACATGAAGGTAGTTTGG
CATTAGGTTTTAGACTTGTTCTTGTTTGGCATATTGCAACCTGTGTAAAAATGATTTGATTTTTATTTTT
TTTTTTTTTTTTTCAGAAAGAAACGGTCCAAAAAGAGTTATGTGAACATTTATCCATGTGTTTAATGTTT
TTTAAATTAAAAAAAAACATTTTTATTAAACCACTTGTGACTAAACCTTTTTTAGTTATTCTATTTTGTG
ACGAGTCTGAATGGCCAAAGTACTCTTGAATCCAAAATCTTTATAGTAAAATGTTTAATCTTACTTGCAG
TGTTGGGTATAATTTGTAACAAAGTTGAATTCCATATCTGCTGAGTGAAAAAGTAAAGTAAGAGATTGCT
GTAAATATTTAGGTTATTTATTTATTAATACAATATAGAAAGTAACAAAACACAATGTAAAAAATCAATA
AAGAAAGTAAATATTAAAAGTAATGATAAACTAATGATGTAAACAATATTAGCAACAAAGTTTGTACAAT
TCAGGGAGGGTAAAGAATTTCACCTAATAGTCAAACTCTGTATTAAATAATATAAAATCTTTGTTCTTAG
TCTGAAGAGGAGACTGTGAGAGAAAGCTTACTGGTTGTTAAATTAGAAAATTTGTAACTTGCAGATTAAA
ATGATTTAAATAATTTTATAAAGGCCATGTTTGAAACAAATGTAAAAACATAATAAATGTTAAGAATTTC
AGATATTGAGATTTTACAATTTAAAAAAAGCAATAAAGTAATAGCAGAGACCTACACTCTTAAAGTAAAT
TACCCAACTCTGCTTACTAGTAACTTTTGGAATAGTTACTAGTATCCATTGAACAAATACTAGAATCTAA
TTAAATTGTGTGAGTGTCCAATGAAAAGATTCTTGTATTTAAAACAGTACCAGTATCTATATATGTACAA
AATTTAGTGCTAGCAAAATGCAAATAAATACTACTGCATATAATGGATTGCATTGTAAATCGACTCGCCA
TAATACATTTATTTCCTATTTTTACTTTTAACAAAAAATAAGTTCACTGAGTATTTCATGTCATTAAATC
GCATTAAACCTCTTGCATGCTTTATGTACACTAGTGCAGTTCGCTAAATGACCACCGGTGTCACTAATAA
CACGATCGTTTCTGAATTCTGCATTAAACGCCATTTATACGTTGCTCTTATTAGTAAACAATTTCTCCAT
CATGAGCTCGACCAGTATTGCATATTTCATCCTCTTAAATCCAGAGTTGTTTCTTTTAATCACTTTCTCT
TCATGATAAAAGCAGTTTTTGGTTTTCAGAAGTTTACAACAAACCCAGTCAGTTATTGCCTCAGCAAACA
CTGGAGCAACTGCACACTTGTGAAAAGCTTCTTGCGAAACACAAACCTTTCTCTGGACTTATAAATAAAG
GCATTCAGCAGCTCCACCATACACCTCCACTGGTCTTGATAAAGCAGATATCAGCAGTGATACAGGTACC
GCCACCATGGATGAGGAAATCGCTGCCCTGGTCGTTGACAACGGCTCCGGTATGTGCAAAGCCGGTTTTG
CTGGAGATGATGCCCCTCGTGCTGTTTTCCCCTCCATTGTTGGACGACCCAGACATCAGGTACATTTAAT
AAACCATCCTAATAACATGTTAATCATATTGAACCACATTAAACTCTCATTTGTGCATTTTACATCTTTT
AAAACCGATTTATATTCGTTTTTAGATAATGAAGTTTATTAAAGTGTTAATTCACAGCTTTATTGCTTGT
TTTGAGAATCTGCTTGCATAAGTGATTTTTAAACTTGATCTGATTTTCGTTTGTTTCGAAGTTCTTCAGC
TTTGAAAGTCAGATCTTCAATTCACAGCCATGCCATAGTTTTAGGATACAGTATAAGTAGACGAATTGGG
ATGCATCGTAGATTTTATGCTGTGTTTGTTATGGTTTTTCAGTGGTAGAGATTTTCAGAGTATTATTAGG
GTTATAGTCAGTGTCAGGTTTATTTATCGTCAGCGTGATGGGCAAAAAACAGCTGGCAGTACGGGCTAGG
AAAGGCCTTGCATTGTTATACTCATTGTTTACACACAATACTCCGTTTCAAATAACCTTGGAATGAACAG
ATGCAGTAGCATACTGCATATGTTATTGTTAAATTGAGCAGAATATTCATTTAACGTTATAGTTAAAAGT
CATTCATGATTATTTTAATACATAGAATCACGGTTTACTAGATATTTAATAGCTATTATAATTTACAGCT
GCTGAGGTTTCGGTATTGGGCCCTGAAGGTCTGTATCGAGACAGGATTGACTCATATTTCAGCCAGATGA
TCTGAAAAGATGATGGTTTTCTCCTGTTCACCTGGCTCAAGTTCTGTGATACACTCAGACTTTGAATCAG
TGGTAGTCAGTGCATGACAGAACTTTGGCCCGGACGGACCCAAAGCGAGAGCCAACAGCCTGTTTTGACT
AAACCTTCTGTACGTCTGTATCGACATGTGTGACGGATGTATTTAATCTTGAATTAAATACAAAAGTTTT
GAACATTCAAAATTAATATTATCATGATTTATTTTCAACCAGGAACCCTCGCTGTACACAGT
Features (pLannotate 1.2.2; 17 found; start..end, strand, type, name):
    360..378     -  misc_feature   MCS (fragment): pBluescript multiple cloning site
    393..1082    +  CDS            Dendra2: Dendra2 is a photoconvertible green fluorescent protein published in 2006, derived from Dendronephthya sp.. It has high acid sensitivity.
   1090..1173    +  CDS            large T antigen (fragment): large T antigen from SV40 (simian virus 40)
   1196..1317    +  polyA_signal   SV40 poly(A) signal: SV40 polyadenylation signal
   1324..1409    -  rep_origin     M13 ori (fragment): M13 bacteriophage origin of replication; arrow indicates direction of (+) strand synthesis
   1695..1713    -  promoter       T3 promoter: promoter for bacteriophage T3 RNA polymerase
   1758..1774    -  protein_bind   lac operator: The lac repressor binds to the lac operator to inhibit transcription in E. coli. This inhibition can be relieved by adding lactose or isopropyl-β-D-thiogalactopyranoside (IPTG). lac repressor encoded by lacI
   1782..1812    -  promoter       lac promoter: promoter for the E. coli lac operon
   1827..1848    -  protein_bind   CAP binding site: CAP binding activates transcription in the presence of cAMP. E. coli catabolite activator protein
   1861..1953    -  CDS            lacI (fragment): lac repressor; lacI; The lac repressor binds to the lac operator to inhibit transcription in E. coli. This inhibition can be relieved by adding lactose or isopropyl-β-D-thiogalactopyranoside (IPTG).
   2136..2724    -  rep_origin     ori: high-copy-number ColE1/pMB1/pBR322/pUC origin of replication
   2895..3755    -  CDS            AmpR: β-lactamase; bla; confers resistance to ampicillin, carbenicillin, and related antibiotics
   3756..3860    -  promoter       AmpR promoter: bla
   3886..4216    -  rep_origin     f1 ori (fragment) (sequence partly withheld): f1 bacteriophage origin of replication; arrow indicates direction of (+) strand synthesis
   4214..4441    +  CDS            tyr (fragment) (sequence partly withheld): TYRO_ORYLA - Also known as tyro. Experimental evidence at transcript level: Swiss-Prot protein existence level 2. This is a copper-containing oxidase that functions in the formation of pigments such as melanins and other polyphenolic compounds. From Oryzias latipes (Japanese rice fish) (Japanese killifish).
   7023..7145    +  CDS            actba (fragment): ACTB1_DANRE - Also known as bact, bactin1, bactzf. Experimental evidence at protein level: Swiss-Prot protein existence level 1. Actin is a highly conserved protein that polymerizes to produce filaments that form cross-linked networks in the cytoplasm of cells. Actin exists in both monomeric (G-actin) and polymeric (F-actin) forms, both forms playing key functions, such as cell motility and contraction. In addition to their role in the cytoplasmic cytoskeleton, G- and F-actin also localize in the nucleus, and regulate gene transcription and motility and repair of damaged DNA. From Danio rerio
   7880..7965    +  ncRNA          mir-148: Accession: RF00248 - mir-148/mir-152 microRNA precursor family
