[The description below was written by a language model from this plasmid's Addgene catalogue record and pLannotate feature annotations shown in this document.]
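Description:
tol2-lyzC-miR-152-dendra2 is an 8.1 kb zebrafish transgenesis plasmid built on a Tol2 transposon backbone and intended to co-express a microRNA and a fluorescent reporter in fish. In bacteria it is maintained as a high-copy plasmid through a ColE1/pUC-type origin and selected with ampicillin via the β-lactamase gene and its native promoter. Remnants of a pBluescript-type cloning vector are also detected: partial f1/M13 origin sequences, a lac promoter/operator region, a T3 promoter and a fragment of the multiple cloning site. The Tol2 arms are not annotated as such. A short match to medaka tyrosinase next to the f1 fragment probably reflects Tol2-flanking sequence, since Tol2 was originally isolated from the medaka tyrosinase locus, but the record does not confirm this.

The payload combines zebrafish miR-152 with Dendra2, a green-to-red photoconvertible fluorescent protein. On the circular map, a precursor of the mir-148/mir-152 family lies a few hundred bases upstream of the Dendra2 coding sequence, which is followed by a small SV40 large T antigen fragment and the SV40 polyadenylation signal. This layout is consistent with a single transcript that yields both the microRNA and the reporter, so that fluorescent cells mark those overexpressing miR-152. The name indicates the lyzC (lysozyme C) promoter, commonly used for neutrophil-restricted expression in zebrafish, but no promoter is annotated in the large unannotated region upstream. A short zebrafish β-actin fragment is detected there, and its role is not stated. The associated work was a phenotypic microRNA screen of neutrophil migration. Delivery would normally rely on Tol2 transposase-mediated genomic integration, which the record does not describe.
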