Addgene plasmid #105440: tol2-lyzC-miR-152-dendra2
Purpose: overexpression of microRNA and Dendra2 in Zebrafish
Depositing lab: Qing Deng. Depositing organization: Purdue University. Publication: Phenotypical microRNA screen reveals a noncanonical role of CDK2 in regulating neutrophil migration. Hsu AY, Wang D, Liu S, Lu J, Syahirah R, Bennin DA, Huttenlocher A, Umulis DM, Wan J, Deng Q. Proc Natl Acad Sci U S A. 2019 Aug 26. pii: 1905221116. doi: 10.1073/pnas.1905221116. PubMed 31451657.
Backbone
  Vector backbone: Tol2
  Vector type: Zebrafish
Growth in bacteria
  Bacterial resistance: Ampicillin, 100 μg/mL
  Growth temperature: 37°C
  Growth strain: NEB Stable
  Copy number: High Copy
Gene/Insert
  Gene/Insert name: miR-152 Dendra
  Species: D. rerio (zebrafish)
  Entrez Gene: mir152 (a.k.a. dre-mir-152)
  Tag / fusion protein: N/A
  Cloning method: Ligation Independent Cloning
  Sequencing primers: 5′ Unknown
Terms and licenses: Academic/Nonprofit Terms; Industry Terms: Not Available to Industry
How to cite: tol2-lyzC-miR-152-dendra2 was a gift from Qing Deng (Addgene plasmid # 105440 ; http://n2t.net/addgene:105440 ; RRID:Addgene_105440)
